Addgene plasmid #206454: pAc5.1-PH-mCherry-CAF1 isoform A (HK96)
Purpose: CAF1 expression in Schneider cells for imaging
Depositing lab: Mandy Jeske. Depositing organization: Universitaet Heidelberg. Publication: ReLo is a simple and rapid colocalization assay to identify and characterize direct protein-protein interactions. Salgania HK, Metz J, Jeske M. Nat Commun. 2024 Apr 3;15(1):2875. doi: 10.1038/s41467-024-47233-4. PubMed 38570497.
Backbone
  Vector backbone: HK049-pAc5.1 PH mcherry FspAI
  Vector type: Insect Expression
Growth in bacteria
  Bacterial resistance: Ampicillin, 100 μg/mL
  Growth temperature: 37°C
  Growth strain: DH5alpha
  Copy number: High Copy
Gene/Insert
  Gene/Insert name: CAF1
  Species: D. melanogaster (fly)
  Entrez Gene: Pop2 (a.k.a. Dmel_CG5684, CAF1, CG5684, CNOT7, Caf1, Dmel\CG5684, POP2, pop2)
  Tag / fusion protein: PH mcherry (N terminal on insert)
  Cloning method: Restriction Enzyme; 5′ cloning site Unknown (unknown if destroyed)
Terms and licenses: Academic/Nonprofit Terms; Industry Terms: Not Available to Industry
Depositor comments: Please visit https://www.biorxiv.org/content/10.1101/2022.03.04.482790v2 for bioRxiv preprint.
How to cite: pAc5.1-PH-mCherry-CAF1 isoform A (HK96) was a gift from Mandy Jeske (Addgene plasmid # 206454 ; http://n2t.net/addgene:206454 ; RRID:Addgene_206454)
