[The description below was written by a language model from this plasmid's Addgene catalogue record and pLannotate feature annotations shown in this document.]
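Description:
pAc5.1-PH-mCherry-CAF1 isoform A (HK96) is a 7,358 nt insect expression plasmid built on a pAc5.1-derived backbone that already carries a PH-mCherry module. It is intended for transfection into Drosophila Schneider cells. In bacteria it replicates from a high-copy ColE1/pUC-type origin and is selected with ampicillin through the β-lactamase gene and its native bla promoter. The annotation also picks up short fragments of a tetracycline resistance gene and of SV40 large T antigen. These appear to be non-functional backbone remnants rather than working parts. No selectable marker for insect cells is annotated.

Expression is driven by the constitutive Drosophila actin 5C (Ac5) promoter. The open reading frame begins with a fragment of rat phospholipase C delta 1, corresponding to the "PH" (pleckstrin homology) domain named in the tag field; this protein binds phosphatidylinositol 4,5-bisphosphate, so the domain is expected to direct the fusion to the plasma membrane. It is followed by the monomeric red fluorescent protein mCherry and then by D. melanogaster CAF1 isoform A (Pop2). The annotation tool matched this insert to its human homologue CNOT7, a catalytic deadenylase subunit of the CCR4-NOT complex. A V5 epitope sequence from the backbone lies downstream of the insert, but the record does not state whether it is translated in frame. An SV40 polyadenylation signal is annotated downstream of the cassette.

The stated purpose is CAF1 expression in Schneider cells for imaging. The associated publication describes a colocalization assay for detecting direct protein-protein interactions. A membrane-anchored red fusion of this kind would plausibly act as the anchored partner whose location can be compared with that of a co-expressed, differently labelled candidate interactor.
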