Features (pLannotate 1.2.2; 11 found; start..end, strand, type, name):
     56..2565    +  promoter       Ac5 promoter: Drosophila melanogaster actin 5C promoter
   2585..2977    +  CDS            Plcd1 (fragment): PLCD1_RAT - Experimental evidence at protein level: Swiss-Prot protein existence level 1. The production of the second messenger molecules diacylglycerol (DAG) and inositol 1,4,5-trisphosphate (IP3) is mediated by activated phosphatidylinositol-specific phospholipase C enzymes (PubMed:16000311). Essential for trophoblast and placental development (By similarity). Binds phosphatidylinositol 4,5-bisphosphate (By similarity). From Rattus norvegicus (Rat).
   2984..3691    +  CDS            mCherry: mCherry is a basic (constitutively fluorescent) red fluorescent protein published in 2004, derived from Discosoma sp.. It is reported to be a very rapidly-maturing monomer with low acid sensitivity.
   3794..4567    +  CDS            CNOT7 (fragment): CNOT7_HUMAN - Also known as CAF1. Experimental evidence at protein level: Swiss-Prot protein existence level 1. Has 3'-5' poly(A) exoribonuclease activity for synthetic poly(A) RNA substrate. Its function seems to be partially redundant with that of CNOT8. Catalytic component of the CCR4-NOT complex which is one of the major cellular mRNA deadenylases and is linked to various cellular processes including bulk mRNA degradation, miRNA-mediated repression, translational repression during translational initiation and general transcription regulation. During miRNA-mediated repression the complex se
   4664..4705    +  CDS            V5 tag: epitope tag from simian virus 5
   4805..4939    -  polyA_signal   SV40 poly(A) signal: SV40 polyadenylation signal
   4962..5046    -  CDS            large T antigen (fragment): large T antigen from SV40 (simian virus 40)
   5047..5494    +  CDS            TcR (fragment): tetracycline efflux protein; tet; confers resistance to tetracycline
   5540..6128    -  rep_origin     ori: high-copy-number ColE1/pMB1/pBR322/pUC origin of replication
   6299..7159    -  CDS            AmpR: β-lactamase; bla; confers resistance to ampicillin, carbenicillin, and related antibiotics
   7160..7264    -  promoter       AmpR promoter: bla
>Addgene plasmid #206454 | pAc5.1-PH-mCherry-CAF1 isoform A (HK96) | addgene full sequence | sequence record 407188 | Addgene NGS Result
CTTCAAGAATTAATTCTATATTCTAAAAACACAAATGATACTTCTAAAAAAAAATCATGAATGGCATCAA
CTCTGAATCAAATCTTTGCAGATGCACCTACTTCTCATTTCCACTGTCACATCATTTTTCCAGATCTCGC
TGCCTGTTATGTGGCCCACAAACCAAGACACGTTTTATGGCCATTAAAGCTGGCTGATCGTCGCCAAACA
CCAAATACATAATGAATATGTACACATTCGAGAAAGAAGCGATCAAAGAAGCGTCTTCGGGCGGAGTAGG
AGAATGCGGAGGAGAAGGAGAACGAGCTGATCTAGTATCTCTCCACAATCCAATGCCAACTGACCAACTG
GCCATATTCGGAGCAATTTGAAGCCAATTTCCATCGCCTGGCGATCGCTCCATTCTTGGCTATATGTTTT
TCACCGTTACCCGGGGCCATTTTCAAAGACTCGTCGGCAAGATAAGATTGTGTCACTCGCTGTCTCTCTT
CATTTGTCGAAGAATGCTGAGGAATTTCGCGATGACGTCGGCGAGTATTTTGAAGAATGAGAATAATTTG
TATTTATACGAAAATCAGTTAGTGGAATTTTCTACAAAAACATGTTATCTATAGATAATTTTGTTGCAAA
ATATGTTGACTATGACAAAGATTGTATGTATATACCTTTAATGTATTCTCATTTTCTTATGTATTTATAA
TGGCAATGATGATACTGATGATATTTTAAGATGATGCCAGACCAAAAGGCTTGAATTTCTGCGTCTTTTG
CCGAACGCAGTGCATGTGCAATTGTTGTTTTTTGGAATATTCAATTTTCGGACTGTCCGCTTTGATTTCA
GTTTCTTGGCTTATTCAAAAAGCAAAGTAAAGCCAAAAAAGCGAGATGGCAATACCAAATGCGGCAAAAC
GGTAGTGGAAGGAAAGGGGTGCGGGGCAGCGGAAGGAAGGGTGGGGCGGGGCGTGGCGGGGTCTGTGGCT
GGGCGCGACGTCACCGACGTTGGAGCCACTCCTTTGACCATGTGTGCGTGTGTGTATTATTCGTGTCTCG
CCACTCGCCGGTTGTTTTTTTCTTTTTATGCTGCGCTCTCTCTAGCGCCATCTCGCTTACGCATGCTCAA
CGCACCGCATGTTGCCGTTTCCTTTTATGCGTCATTTTGGCTCGAAATAGGCAATTATTTAAACAAAGAT
TAGTCAACGAAAACGCTAAAATAAATAAGTCTACAATATGGTTACTTATTGCCATGTGTGTGCAGCCAAC
GATAGCAACAAAAGCAACAACACAGGTGGCTTTCCCTCTTTCACTTTTTGTTTGCAAGCCGCGTGCGAGC
AAGACGGCACGACCGGCAAACGCAATTACGCTGACAAAGAGCAGACGAAGTTTTGGCGAAAAACATCAAG
GCGCCTGATACGAATGCATTTGCAATAACAATTGCGATATTTAATATTGTTTATGAAGCTGTTTGACTTC
AAAACACACAAAAAAAAAAATAAAACAAATTATTTGAAAGAGAATTAGGAATCGGACGCTTATCGTTAGG
GTAACAACAAGAAATGCTTACTGAGTCACAGCCTCTGGAAAACTGCCGCAAGCCAGAGAGAGAGAGAAAA
AGAGGGAGAGCAGCTTAGACCGCATGTGCTTGTGTGTGAGGCGTCTCTCTCTTCGTCTCTGTTGCGCAAA
CGCATAGACTGCACTGAAAAAATCGATTACCTATTTTTTATGAATGAATATTTGCACTATTACTATTCAA
AACTATTAAGATAGCAATCACATTCAATAGCCAAATACTATACCACCTGAGCGATGCAACGAAATGATCA
ATTTGAGCAAAAATGCTGCATATTTAGGACGGCATCATTATAGAAATGCTTCTTGCTGTGTACTTTTCTC
TCGTCTGGCAGCTGTTTCGCCGTTATTGTTAAAACCGGCTTAAGTTAGGTGTGTTTTCTACGACTAGTGA
ATGCCCTACTAGAAGATGTGTGTTGCACAAAATGTCCCTGGAATAACCAATTTGAAGTGCAGATAGCAGT
AAACGTAAGCTAATATGAATATTATTTAACTGTAATGTTTTAATATCGCTGGACATTACTAATAAACCCA
CTATAAACACATGTACATATGTATGTTTTGGCATACAATGAGTAGTTGGGGAAAAAATGTGTAAAAGCAC
CGTGACCATCACAGCATAAAGATAACCAGCTGAAGTATCGAATATGAGTAACCCCCAAATTGAATCACAT
GCCGCAACTGATAGGACCCATGGAAGTACACTCTTCATGGCGATATACAAGACACACACAAGCACGAACA
CCCAGTTGCGGAGGAAATTCTCCGTAAATGAAAACCCAATCGGCGAACAATTCATACCCATATATGGTAA
AAGTTTTGAACGCGACTTGAGAGCGGAGAGCATTGCGGCTGATAAGGTTTTAGCGCTAAGCGGGCTTTAT
AAAACGGGCTGCGGGACCAGTTTTCATATCACTACCGTTTGAGTTCTTGTGCTGTGTGGATACTCCTCCC
GACACAAAGCCGCTCCATCAGCCAGCAGTCGTCTAATCCAGAGACCCCGGATCGGGGTACCAACATGCAC
GGTCTCCAGGATGATCCAGATCTGCAGGCTCTGCTGAAAGGTTCTCAGCTCCTCAAAGTCAAAAGCAGCT
CCTGGCGTCGTGAACGCTTCTACAAACTGCAGGAGGACTGCAAAACCATCTGGCAGGAATCCCGTAAAGT
AATGCGCTCCCCAGAGTCTCAGCTCTTCAGCATTGAGGACATTCAGGAGGTACGTATGGGTCACCGTACC
GAAGGTCTGGAGAAATTCGCTCGCGATATCCCAGAAGATCGCTGCTTCTCTATCGTCTTCAAAGACCAGC
GCAACACCCTGGATCTGATTGCTCCATCTCCAGCAGATGCTCAGCACTGGGTTCAGGGTCTCCGCAAAAT
CATTCACCACTCCGGTTCTATGGACCAGCGTCAGAAAGGTACCATGGTGAGCAAGGGCGAGGAGGATAAC
ATGGCCATCATCAAGGAGTTCATGCGCTTCAAGGTGCACATGGAGGGCTCCGTGAACGGCCACGAGTTCG
AGATCGAGGGCGAGGGCGAGGGCCGCCCCTACGAGGGCACCCAGACCGCCAAGCTGAAGGTGACCAAGGG
TGGCCCCCTGCCCTTCGCCTGGGACATCCTGTCCCCTCAGTTCATGTACGGCTCCAAGGCCTACGTGAAG
CACCCCGCCGACATCCCCGACTACTTGAAGCTGTCCTTCCCCGAGGGCTTCAAGTGGGAGCGCGTGATGA
ACTTCGAGGACGGCGGCGTGGTGACCGTGACCCAGGACTCCTCCCTGCAGGACGGCGAGTTCATCTACAA
GGTGAAGCTGCGCGGCACCAACTTCCCCTCCGACGGCCCCGTAATGCAGAAGAAGACCATGGGCTGGGAG
GCCTCCTCCGAGCGGATGTACCCCGAGGACGGCGCCCTGAAGGGCGAGATCAAGCAGAGGCTGAAGCTGA
AGGACGGCGGCCACTACGACGCTGAGGTCAAGACCACCTACAAGGCCAAGAAGCCCGTGCAGCTGCCCGG
CGCCTACAACGTCAACATCAAGTTGGACATCACCTCCCACAACGAGGACTACACCATCGTGGAACAGTAC
GAACGCGCCGAGGGCCGCCACTCCACCGGCGGCATGGACGAGCTGTACAAGCCAAGCTTGAATTCTGCAA
CGTGCATGAAATGGACAATGCCCTCGGCCATCAGTGGCGCGCCACATGCCCACATACCCAGCAACGAGGA
GTGCGGCATCCGCGATGTGTGGAAGCAAAACCTGGAGGAGGAGTTCCGCACCATACGGAAAGTGGTGCAG
AAGTACCACTATGTGGCCATGGACACCGAGTTTCCAGGCGTGGTAGCACGTCCAGTCGGCGAGTTCCGCT
CCACGGCGGACTATCATTACCAGCTGCTGCGCTGTAATGTCGATCTGCTGCGGATTATCCAATTGGGCCT
TACCTTCATGGACGACGATGGAAAGACACCACCCGGCTACTCCACCTGGCAGTTCAACTTCAAGTTTAAC
CTGAGCGAGGACATGTATGCGCAGGACTCGATCGATCTGCTGCAGAACTCCGGAATTCAGTTCAAGAAGC
ACGAGGAGGATGGCATCGATCCCATCGACTTCGCCGAACTGCTGATGAGCTCTGGCATCGTGCTGGTGGA
AAACATCAAGTGGCTGTGCTTCCACTCCGGCTACGATTTTGGCTACCTTCTAAAGCTGCTCACCGATCAG
AACCTGCCCCCGGACGAATCTGAATTTTTCGATCTGCTGCACATCTACTTTCCCAACATCTTCGACATCA
AGTATCTGATGAAGTCGTGCAAGAACCTGAAAGGCGGCCTGCAGGAGGTTGCCGATCAGCTGGAACTGCG
GCGCGTGGGCCCCCAGCATCAGGCCGGCTCGGATGCTCTGCTGACGGGCATGGCCTTCTTCAAAATGCGT
GAGATGTTCTTCGAGGACAACATCGACCATGCGAAGTACTCCGGACACCTGTACGGCCTGGGTACCTCCT
TCATCGTCAATGGCACCAACTTCCACGACAGCAACGGTGAGACGAACAGCGCTTCAGCATGAGATATCCA
GCACAGTGGCGGCCGCTCGAGTCTAGAGGGCCCGCGGTTCGAAGGTAAGCCTATCCCTAACCCTCTCCTC
GGTCTCGATTCTACGCGTACCGGTCATCATCACCATCACCATTGAGTTTAAACCCGCTGATCAGCCTCGA
CTGTGCCTTCTAAGGCCTGAGCTCGCTGATCAGCCTCGATCGAGGATCCAGACATGATAAGATACATTGA
TGAGTTTGGACAAACCACAACTAGAATGCAGTGAAAAAAATGCTTTATTTGTGAAATTTGTGATGCTATT
GCTTTATTTGTAACCATTATAAGCTGCAATAAACAAGTTAACAACAACAATTGCATTCATTTTATGTTTC
AGGTTCAGGGGGAGGTGTGGGAGGTTTTTTAAAGCAAGTAAAACCTCTACAAATGTGGTATGGCTGATTA
TGATCAGTCGACCGATGCCCTTGAGAGCCTTCAACCCAGTCAGCTCCTTCCGGTGGGCGCGGGGCATGAC
TATCGTCGCCGCACTTATGACTGTCTTCTTTATCATGCAACTCGTAGGACAGGTGCCGGCAGCGCTCTGG
GTCATTTTCGGCGAGGACCGCTTTCGCTGGAGCGCGACGATGATCGGCCTGTCGCTTGCGGTATTCGGAA
TCTTGCACGCCCTCGCTCAAGCCTTCGTCACTGGTCCCGCCACCAAACGTTTCGGCGAGAAGCAGGCCAT
TATCGCCGGCATGGCGGCCGACGCGCTGGGCTACGTCTTGCTGGCGTTCGCGACGCGAGGCTGGATGGCC
TTCCCCATTATGATTCTTCTCGCTTCCGGCGGCATCGGGATGCCCGCGTTGCAGGCCATGCTGTCCAGGC
AGGTAGATGACGACCATCAGGGACAGCTTCAAGGCCAGCAAAAGGCCAGGAACCGTAAAAAGGCCGCGTT
GCTGGCGTTTTTCCATAGGCTCCGCCCCCCTGACGAGCATCACAAAAATCGATGCTCAAGTCAGAGGTGG
CGAAACCCGACAGGACTATAAAGATACCAGGCGTTTCCCCCTGGAAGCTCCCTCGTGCGCTCTCCTGTTC
CGACCCTGCCGCTTACCGGATACCTGTCCGCCTTTCTCCCTTCGGGAAGCGTGGCGCTTTCTCATAGCTC
ACGCTGTAGGTATCTCAGTTCGGTGTAGGTCGTTCGCTCCAAGCTGGGCTGTGTGCACGAACCCCCCGTT
CAGCCCGACCGCTGCGCCTTATCCGGTAACTATCGTCTTGAGTCCAACCCGGTAAGACACGACTTATCGC
CACTGGCAGCAGCCACTGGTAACAGGATTAGCAGAGCGAGGTATGTAGGCGGTGCTACAGAGTTCTTGAA
GTGGTGGCCTAACTACGGCTACACTAGAAGGACAGTATTTGGTATCTGCGCTCTGCTGAAGCCAGTTACC
TTCGGAAAAAGAGTTGGTAGCTCTTGATCCGGCAAACAAACCACCGCTGGTAGCGGTGGTTTTTTTGTTT
GCAAGCAGCAGATTACGCGCAGAAAAAAAGGATCTCAAGAAGATCCTTTGATCTTTTCTACGGGGTCTGA
CGCTCAGTGGAACGAAAACTCACGTTAAGGGATTTTGGTCATGAGATTATCAAAAAGGATCTTCACCTAG
ATCCTTTTAAATTAAAAATGAAGTTTTAAATCAATCTAAAGTATATATGAGTAAACTTGGTCTGACAGTT
ACCAATGCTTAATCAGTGAGGCACCTATCTCAGCGATCTGTCTATTTCGTTCATCCATAGTTGCCTGACT
CCCCGTCGTGTAGATAACTACGATACGGGAGGGCTTACCATCTGGCCCCAGTGCTGCAATGATACCGCGA
GACCCACGCTCACCGGCTCCAGATTTATCAGCAATAAACCAGCCAGCCGGAAGGGCCGAGCGCAGAAGTG
GTCCTGCAACTTTATCCGCCTCCATCCAGTCTATTAATTGTTGCCGGGAAGCTAGAGTAAGTAGTTCGCC
AGTTAATAGTTTGCGCAACGTTGTTGCCATTGCTGCAGGCATCGTGGTGTCACGCTCGTCGTTTGGTATG
GCTTCATTCAGCTCCGGTTCCCAACGATCAAGGCGAGTTACATGATCCCCCATGTTGTGCAAAAAAGCGG
TTAGCTCCTTCGGTCCTCCGATCGTTGTCAGAAGTAAGTTGGCCGCAGTGTTATCACTCATGGTTATGGC
AGCACTGCATAATTCTCTTACTGTCATGCCATCCGTAAGATGCTTTTCTGTGACTGGTGAGTACTCAACC
AAGTCATTCTGAGAATAGTGTATGCGGCGACCGAGTTGCTCTTGCCCGGCGTCAACACGGGATAATACCG
CGCCACATAGCAGAACTTTAAAAGTGCTCATCATTGGAAAACGTTCTTCGGGGCGAAAACTCTCAAGGAT
CTTACCGCTGTTGAGATCCAGTTCGATGTAACCCACTCGTGCACCCAACTGATCTTCAGCATCTTTTACT
TTCACCAGCGTTTCTGGGTGAGCAAAAACAGGAAGGCAAAATGCCGCAAAAAAGGGAATAAGGGCGACAC
GGAAATGTTGAATACTCATACTCTTCCTTTTTCAATATTATTGAAGCATTTATCAGGGTTATTGTCTCAT
GAGCGGATACATATTTGAATGTATTTAGAAAAATAAACAAATAGGGGTTCCGCGCACATTTCCCCGAAAA
GTGCCACCTGACGTCTAAGAAACCATTATTATCATGACATTAACCTATAAAAATAGGCGTATCACGAGGC
CCTTTCGT
