>Addgene plasmid #206454 | pAc5.1-PH-mCherry-CAF1 isoform A (HK96) | depositor partial sequence | sequence record 401726 | Dm CAF1 isoA
ATGAAATGGACAATGCCCTCGGCCATCAGTGGCGCGCCACATGCCCACATACCCAGCAACGAGGAGTGCG
GCATCCGCGATGTGTGGAAGCAAAACCTGGAGGAGGAGTTCCGCACCATACGGAAAGTGGTGCAGAAGTA
CCACTATGTGGCCATGGACACCGAGTTTCCAGGCGTGGTAGCACGTCCAGTCGGCGAGTTCCGCTCCACG
GCGGACTATCATTACCAGCTGCTGCGCTGTAATGTCGATCTGCTGCGGATTATCCAATTGGGCCTTACCT
TCATGGACGACGATGGAAAGACACCACCCGGCTACTCCACCTGGCAGTTCAACTTCAAGTTTAACCTGAG
CGAGGACATGTATGCGCAGGACTCGATCGATCTGCTGCAGAACTCCGGAATTCAGTTCAAGAAGCACGAG
GAGGATGGCATCGATCCCATCGACTTCGCCGAACTGCTGATGAGCTCTGGCATCGTGCTGGTGGAAAACA
TCAAGTGGCTGTGCTTCCACTCCGGCTACGATTTTGGCTACCTTCTAAAGCTGCTCACCGATCAGAACCT
GCCCCCGGACGAATCTGAATTTTTCGATCTGCTGCACATCTACTTTCCCAACATCTTCGACATCAAGTAT
CTGATGAAGTCGTGCAAGAACCTGAAAGGCGGCCTGCAGGAGGTTGCCGATCAGCTGGAACTGCGGCGCG
TGGGCCCCCAGCATCAGGCCGGCTCGGATGCTCTGCTGACGGGCATGGCCTTCTTCAAAATGCGTGAGAT
GTTCTTCGAGGACAACATCGACCATGCGAAGTACTCCGGACACCTGTACGGCCTGGGTACCTCCTTCATC
GTCAATGGCACCAACTTCCACGACAGCAACGGTGAGACGAACAGCGCTTCA
